Addgene plasmid #54612: mRuby2-NT-N1
Purpose: (Empty Backbone) Localization: N1 Cloning Vector, Excitation: 559, Emission: 600
Depositing lab: Michael Davidson. Depositing organization: Florida State University, Tallahassee. Publication: Improving FRET dynamic range with bright green and red fluorescent proteins. Lam AJ, St-Pierre F, Gong Y, Marshall JD, Cranfill PJ, Baird MA, McKeown MR, Wiedenmann J, Davidson MW, Schnitzer MJ, Tsien RY, Lin MZ. Nat Methods. 2012 Sep 9. doi: 10.1038/nmeth.2171. PubMed 22961245.
Backbone
  Vector backbone: mRuby2-NT-N1
  Backbone size (bp): 4750
  Vector type: Mammalian Expression
  Selectable markers: Neomycin (select with G418)
  Tag / fusion protein: mRuby2-NT (C terminal on backbone)
Growth in bacteria
  Bacterial resistance: Kanamycin, 50 μg/mL
  Growth temperature: 37°C
  Growth strain: DH5alpha
  Copy number: High Copy
Gene/Insert
  Gene/Insert name: None
  Tag / fusion protein: mRuby2-NT (C terminal on backbone)
Terms and licenses: Academic/Nonprofit Terms; Industry Terms
Depositor comments: 3' GFP terminus removed . Excitation = 559; Emission = 600
How to cite: mRuby2-NT-N1 was a gift from Michael Davidson (Addgene plasmid # 54612 ; http://n2t.net/addgene:54612 ; RRID:Addgene_54612)
