[The description below was written by a language model from this plasmid's Addgene catalogue record.]
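Description:
mRuby2-NT-N1 is an empty mammalian expression backbone of about 4.75 kb, designed for building fusions in which the red fluorescent protein mRuby2 is attached to the C terminus of a protein of interest. The "N1" designation follows the common cloning-vector convention in which the gene of interest is inserted upstream of the fluorescent protein coding sequence, so that the partner protein forms the N-terminal portion of the fusion and mRuby2 follows it. No insert is present in the deposited plasmid. It is maintained in E. coli as a high-copy plasmid under kanamycin selection, and it carries a neomycin resistance marker that allows G418 selection of stably transfected mammalian cells. The record does not state the promoter driving expression, the origin of replication or the polyadenylation signal, and no feature table is provided to confirm them.

The fluorescent protein is listed as "mRuby2-NT", and the depositor notes that the 3' GFP terminus has been removed, indicating a variant of the mRuby2 coding sequence lacking the GFP-derived C-terminal residues that are often appended to engineered fluorescent proteins. Its recorded spectral properties are excitation at 559 nm and emission at 600 nm. mRuby2 is associated in the record with work on bright green and red fluorescent proteins developed to improve FRET dynamic range. This vector is therefore suited to generating red-tagged fusion proteins for localization imaging in live or fixed mammalian cells, or for constructing the red acceptor component of FRET pairs and reporters once a gene of interest has been cloned in frame.
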