>Addgene plasmid #54612 | mRuby2-NT-N1 | depositor partial sequence | sequence record 85009 | insert sequence
CGGTCAGATCCGCTAGCGCTACCGGACTCAGATCTCGAGCTCAAGCTTCGAATTCTGCAGTCGACGGTAC
CGCGGGCCCGGGATCCACCGGTCGCCACCATGAACAGCCTGATCAAGGAAAATATGCGTATGAAGGTGGT
CATGGAAGGTTCGGTCAACGGCCACCAATTCAAATGCACAGGTGAAGGAGAAGGCAATCCGTACATGGGA
ACTCAAACCATGAGGATCAAAGTCATCGAGGGAGGACCCCTGCCATTTGCCTTTGACATTCTTGCCACGT
CGTTCATGTATGGCAGCCGTACTTTTATCAAGTACCCGAAAGGCATTCCTGATTTCTTTAAACAGTCCTT
TCCTGAGGGTTTTACTTGGGAAAGAGTTACGAGATACGAAGATGGTGGAGTCGTCACCGTCATGCAGGAC
ACCAGCCTTGAGGATGGCTGTCTCGTTTACCACGTCCAAGTCAGAGGGGTAAACTTTCCCTCCAATGGTC
CCGTGATGCAGAAGAAGACCAAGGGTTGGGAGCCTAATACAGAGATGATGTATCCAGCAGATGGTGGTCT
GAGGGGATACACTCATATGGCACTGAAAGTTGATGGTGGTGGCCATCTGTCTTGCTCTTTCGTAACAACT
TACAGGTCAAAAAAGACCGTCGGGAACATCAAGATGCCCGGTATCCATGCCGTTGATCACCGCCTGGAAA
GGTTAGAGGAAAGTGACAATGAAATGTTCGTAGTACAACGCGAACACGCAGTTGCCAAGTTCGCCGGGCT
TGGTGGTGGGTAAGCGGCCGCGACTCTAGATCATAATCAGCCATACCACATTTGTAGAGGTTTTACTTGC
TTTAAAAAACCT
