>Addgene plasmid #54612 | mRuby2-NT-N1 | addgene partial sequence | sequence record 116794 | CMV-F 5'-CGCAAATGGGCGGTAGGCGTG-3'
TAGTGAACCGTCAGATCCGCTAGCGCTACCGGACTCAGATCTCGAGCTCAAGCTTCGAATTCTGCAGTCG
ACGGTACCGCGGGCCCGGGATCCACCGGTCGCCACCATGAACAGCCTGATCAAGGAAAATATGCGTATGA
AGGTGGTCATGGAAGGTTCGGTCAACGGCCACCAATTCAAATGCACAGGTGAAGGAGAAGGCAATCCGTA
CATGGGAACTCAAACCATGAGGATCAAAGTCATCGAGGGAGGACCCCTGCCATTTGCCTTTGACATTCTT
GCCACGTCGTTCATGTATGGCAGCCGTACTTTTATCAAGTACCCGAAAGGCATTCCTGATTTCTTTAAAC
AGTCCTTTCCTGAGGGTTTTACTTGGGAAAGAGTTACGAGATACGAAGATGGTGGAGTCGTCACCGTCAT
GCAGGACACCAGCCTTGAGGATGGCTGTCTCGTTTACCACGTCCAAGTCAGAGGGGTAAACTTTCCCTCC
AATGGTCCCGTGATGCAGAAGAAGACCAAGGGTTGGGAGCCTAATACAGAGATGATGTATCCAGCAGATG
GTGGTCTGAGGGGATACACTCATATGGCACTGAAAGTTGATGGTGGTGGCCATCTGTCTTGCTCTTTCGT
AACAACTTACAGGTCAAAAAAGACCGTCGGGAACATCAAGATGCCCGGTATCCATGCCGTTGATCACCGC
CTGGAAAGGTTAGAGGAAAGTGACAATGAAATGTTCGTAGTACAACGCGAACACGCAGTTGCCAAGTTCG
CCGGGCTTGGTGGTGGGTAAGCGGCCGCGACTCTAGATCATAATCAGCCATACCACA
