>Addgene plasmid #54612 | mRuby2-NT-N1 | addgene partial sequence | sequence record 116796 | hSMAD1-F2 5'-TGAGTTTGGACAAACCACAAC-3'
GCTATTGCTTTATTTGTAACCATTATAAGCTGCAATAAACAAGTTAACAACAACAATTGCATTCATTTTA
TGTTTCAGGTTCAGGGGGAGGTGTGGGAGGTTTTTTAAAGCAAGTAAAACCTCTACAAATGTGGTATGGC
TGATTATGATCTAGAGTCGCGGCCGCTTACCCACCACCAAGCCCGGCGAACTTGGCAACTGCGTGTTCGC
GTTGTACTACGAACATTTCATTGTCACTTTCCTCTAACCTTTCCAGGCGGTGATCAACGGCATGGATACC
GGGCATCTTGATGTTCCCGACGGTCTTTTTTGACCTGTAAGTTGTTACGAAAGAGCAAGACAGATGGCCA
CCACCATCAACTTTCAGTGCCATATGAGTGTATCCCCTCAGACCACCATCTGCTGGATACATCATCTCTG
TATTAGGCTCCCAACCCTTGGTCTTCTTCTGCATCACGGGACCATTGGAGGGAAAGTTTACCCCTCTGAC
TTGGACGTGGTAAACGAGACAGCCATCCTCAAGGCTGGTGTCCTGCATGACGGTGACGACTCCACCATCT
TCGTATCTCGTAACTCTTTCCCAAGTAAAACCCTCAGGAAAGGACTGTTTAAAGAAATCAGGAATGCCTT
TCGGGTACTTGATAAAAGTACGGCTGCCATACATGAACGACGTGGCAAGAATGTCAAAGGCAAATGGCAG
GGGTCCTCCCTCGATGACTTTGATCCTCATGGTTTGAGTTCCCATGTACGGATTGCCTTCTCCTTCACCT
GTGCATTTGAATTGGTGGCCGTTGACCGAACCTTCCATGACC
